>Addgene plasmid #112897 | pTORKm43GW | addgene full sequence | sequence record 220447 | Addgene NGS Result
TACGCCGCCTTAGTAACAAACATGCCAAAAGAAGGAAAGCTTTCACCAGCTTTCAAGTTTAATCAATCTT
TGAGAGTCACAATTGCAAGAATAAATGAATTTTTACAACACAGTTCGATGCACTGTGTTTCGTCTTGATG
AAAATTGGACGGCAAATCGAGTATCTTAAACAAATCTCGGCATAGGCTGTCCATTTTGTGGTCGCCTCTT
TGTTGGTAGTTTGCAGTAGTTTCATTAGTAGAAGATCTGCATCCTCAATCTGCTAAACGTCTTGAGCAGC
TATGAGACGATCCGGGGAATTGGGGCCCGAGCTCCAATTCGCCCTATAGTGAGTCGTATTACAATTCACT
GGCCGTCGTTTTACAACGTCGTGACTGGGAAAACCCTGGCGTTACCCAACTTAATCGCCTTGCAGCACAT
CCCCCTTTCGCCAGCTGGCGTAATAGCGAAGAGGCCCGCACCGATCGCCCTTCCCAACAGTTGCGCAGCC
TGAATGGCGAATGGAAATTGTAAGCGTTAATATTTTGTTAAAATTCGCGTTAAATTTTTGTTAAATCAGC
TCATTTTTTAACCAATAGGCCGAAATCGGCAAAATCCCTTATAAATCAAAAGAATAGACCGAGATAGGGT
[37 nt withheld, positions 631-667]
AAAGAACGTGGACTCCAACGTCAAAGG
[49 nt withheld, positions 695-743]
T
[91 nt withheld, positions 745-835]
G
[124 nt withheld, positions 837-960]
CAGGTGGCACTTTTCGGGGAAATGTGCGCGGAACCCCTATTTGTTTATTTTTCTAAATACATTCAAATAT
GTATCCGCTCATGAGACAATAACCCTGATAAATGCTTCAATAATATTGAAAAAGGAAGAGTATGAGTATT
CAACATTTCCGTGTCGCCCTTATTCCCTTTTTTGCGGCATTTTGCCTTCCTGTTTTTGCTCACCCAGAAA
CGCTGGTGAAAGTAAAAGATGCTGAAGATCAGTTGGGTGCACGAGTGGGTTACATCGAACTGGATCTCAA
CAGCGGTAAGATCCTTGAGAGTTTTCGCCCCGAAGAACGTTTTCCAATGATGAGCACTTTTAAAGTTCTG
CTATGTGGCGCGGTATTATCCCGTATTGACGCCGGGCAAGAGCAACTCGGTCGCCGCATACACTATTCTC
AGAATGACTTGGTTGAGTACTCACCAGTCACAGAAAAGCATCTTACGGATGGCATGACAGTAAGAGAATT
ATGCAGTGCTGCCATAACCATGAGTGATAACACTGCGGCCAACTTACTTCTGACAACGATCGGAGGACCG
AAGGAGCTAACCGCTTTTTTGCACAACATGGGGGATCATGTAACTCGCCTTGATCGTTGGGAACCGGAGC
TGAATGAAGCCATACCAAACGACGAGCGTGACACCACGATGCCTGTAGCAATGGCAACAACGTTGCGCAA
ACTATTAACTGGCGAACTACTTACTCTAGCTTCCCGGCAACAATTAATAGACTGGATGGAGGCGGATAAA
GTTGCAGGACCACTTCTGCGCTCGGCCCTTCCGGCTGGCTGGTTTATTGCTGATAAATCTGGAGCCGGTG
AGCGTGGGTCTCGCGGTATCATTGCAGCACTGGGGCCAGATGGTAAGCCCTCCCGTATCGTAGTTATCTA
CACGACGGGGAGTCAGGCAACTATGGATGAACGAAATAGACAGATCGCTGAGATAGGTGCCTCACTGATT
AAGCATTGGTAACTGTCAGACCAAGTTTACTCATATATACTTTAGATTGATTTAAAACTTCATTTTTAAT
TTAAAAGGATCTAGGTGAAGATCCTTTTTGATAATCTCATGACCAAAATCCCTTAACGTGAGTTTTCGTT
CCACTGAGCGTCAGACCCCGTAGAAAAGATCAAAGGATCTTCTTGAGATCCTTTTTTTCTGCGCGTAATC
TGCTGCTTGCAAACAAAAAAACCACCGCTACCAGCGGTGGTTTGTTTGCCGGATCAAGAGCTACCAACTC
TTTTTCCGAAGGTAACTGGCTTCAGCAGAGCGCAGATACCAAATACTGTTCTTCTAGTGTAGCCGTAGTT
AGGCCACCACTTCAAGAACTCTGTAGCACCGCCTACATACCTCGCTCTGCTAATCCTGTTACCAGTGGCT
GCTGCCAGTGGCGATAAGTCGTGTCTTACCGGGTTGGACTCAAGACGATAGTTACCGGATAAGGCGCAGC
GGTCGGGCTGAACGGGGGGTTCGTGCACACAGCCCAGCTTGGAGCGAACGACCTACACCGAACTGAGATA
CCTACAGCGTGAGCTATGAGAAAGCGCCACGCTTCCCGAAGGGAGAAAGGCGGACAGGTATCCGGTAAGC
GGCAGGGTCGGAACAGGAGAGCGCACGAGGGAGCTTCCAGGGGGAAACGCCTGGTATCTTTATAGTCCTG
TCGGGTTTCGCCACCTCTGACTTGAGCGTCGATTTTTGTGATGCTCGTCAGGGGGGCGGAGCCTATGGAA
AAACGCCAGCAACGCGGCCTTTTTACGGTTCCTGGCCTTTTGCTGGCCTTTTGCTCACATGTTCTTTCCT
GCGTTATCCCCTGATTCTGTGGATAACCGTATTACCGCCTTTGAGTGAGCTGATACCGCTCGCCGCAGCC
GAACGACCGAGCGCAGCGAGTCAGTGAGCGAGGAAGCGGAAGAGCGCCCAATACGCAAACCGCCTCTCCC
CGCGCGTTGGCCGATTCATTAATGCAGCTGGCACGACAGGTTTCCCGACTGGAAAGCGGGCAGTGAGCGC
AACGCAATTAATGTGAGTTAGCTCACTCATTAGGCACCCCAGGCTTTACACTTTATGCTTCCGGCTCGTA
TGTTGTGTGGAATTGTGAGCGGATAACAATTTCACACAGGAAACAGCTATGACCATGATTACGCCAAGCT
CGAAATTAACCCTCACTAAAGGGAACAAAAGCTGGTACCGGGCCCATTATACCTCGTATTCGATTAAATG
ATACAACTCATTGCCACACCGCAAGACGGCGTCACCACCATAGACAGCCTTTCAAGCACCCCCTTGTCTA
TGAGCTGCCACGTCAGCTGCCGCTCCTAATATCCACCCGCGTCCCTATTCCCGTCATATGCCAAGCTATC
AACTTTGTATAGAAAAGTTGAACGAGAAACGTAAAATGATATAAATATCAATATATTAAATTAGATTTTG
CATAAAAAACAGACTACATAATACTGTAAAACACAACATATCCAGTCACTATGGTCGACCTGCAGACTGG
CTGTGTATAAGGGAGCCTGACATTTATATTCCCCAGAACATCAGGTTAATGGCGTTTTTGATGTCATTTT
CGCGGTGACTGAGATCAGCCACTTCTTCCCCGATAACGGAGACCGGCACACTGGCCATATCGGTGGTCAT
CATGCGCCAGCTTTCATCCCCGATATGCACCACCGGGTAAAGTTCACGGGGGACTTTATCTGACAGCAGA
CGTGCACTGGCCAGGGGGATCACCATCCGTCGCCCGGGCGTGTCAATAATATCACTCTGTACATCCACAA
ACAGACGATAACGGCTCTCTCTTTTATAGGTGAAAACCTTAAACTGCATTTCACCAGCCCCTGTTCTCGT
CGGCAAAAGAGCCGTTCATTTCAATAAACCGGGCGACCTCAGCCATCCCTTCTTGATTTTCCGCTTTCCA
GCGTTCGGCACGCAGACGACGGGCTTCATTCTGCATGGTTGTGCTTACCGAACCGGAGATACTGACATCA
TATATGCCTTGAGCAACTGATAGCTGTCGCTGTCAACTGTCACTGTGATACGCTGCTTCATAGCATACCT
CTTTTTGACATACTTCGGGTATACATATCAGTATATATTCTTATACCGCAAAAATCAGCGCGCAAATACG
CATACTGTTATCTGGCTTTTAGTAAGCCGGATCCTCTAGATTACGCCCCGCCTGCCACTCATCGCAGTAC
TGTTGTAATTCATTAAGCATTCTGCCGACATGGAAGCCATCACAAACGGCATGATGAACCTGAATCGCCA
GCGGCATCAGCACCTTGTCGCCTTGCGTATAATATTTGCCCATGGTGAAAACGGGGGCGAAGAAGTTGTC
CATATTGGCCACGTTTAAATCAAAACTGGTGAAACTCACCCAGGGATTGGCTGAGACGAAAAACATATTC
TCAATAAACCCTTTAGGGAAATAGGCCAGGTTTTCACCGTAACACGCCACATCTTGCGAATATATGTGTA
GAAACTGCCGGAAATCGTCGTGGTATTCACTCCAGAGCGATGAAAACGTTTCAGTTTGCTCATGGAAAAC
GGTGTAACAAGGGTGAACACTATCCCATATCACCAGCTCACCGTCTTTCATTGCCATACGGAATTCCGGA
TGAGCATTCATCAGGCGGGCAAGAATGTGAATAAAGGCCGGATAAAACTTGTGCTTATTTTTCTTTACGG
TCTTTAAAAAGGCCGTAATATCCAGCTGAACGGTCTGGTTATAGGTACATTGAGCAACTGACTGAAATGC
CTCAAAATGTTCTTTACGATGCCATTGGGATATATCAACGGTGGTATATCCAGTGATTTTTTTCTCCATT
TTAGCTTCCTTAGCTCCTGAAAATCTCGACGGATCCTAACTCAAAATCCACACATTATACGAGCCGGAAG
CATAAAGTGTAAAGCCTGGGGTGCCTAATGCGGCCGCCATAGTGACTGGATATGTTGTGTTTTACAGTAT
TATGTAGTCTGTTTTTTATGCAAAATCTAATTTAATATATTGATATTTATATCATTTTACGTTTCTCGTT
CAACTTTATTATACATAGTTGATAATTCACATATGCTCAATGCAATTGACTGTGTCCTCGATTATTTCTA
TTATTTAATATTATTTCCATTAAAAAAGAAATCCAGTTCGTGGCAAAATAAGACAAAGGTTTAAATAAAA
ATTTATCGTTATTAAACTCGTAACTTACCTTCTTCATGGCTCAACCCAATCTGTATATCGACTTATTTAA
TTTGGTTAACAAATCGGTTTTCGTCGCAAATAGGGGATGACAACTAAAATACCAATTTGTGTCCTTGCGA
CACGTCAACAGGTGGCTGCCAATATCTCAGGTTTTGAGCACACAACGCTGTGATTGGCTATCTGTAGATC
GCTTCGAGAACTTTCGGACCGACATATCAGAACGCAGTCATGTCCAATCCAGCTAACGATTGGTCGAAAC
CGCACTTCATCGCTTCATTTCAACCAATTCCCATCTACTAAAACGAGCGTCGGAATAGTCTCGAACGTAA
CCCCACGTAGTGGGTGGCAGCGCCCCTCGTATCTTTCAATCGCCACTCGAGTCTCAAGTTTGCTCACTTT
GAAATTTTCCATCTGGACTACACATCAAATCTAACTCAACTTTTATCAATTGAAACACAAGGGCCCCGTT
TCGCATGATTGAACAAGATGGATTGCACGCAGGTTCTCCGGCCGCTTGGGTGGAGAGGCTATTCGGCTAT
GACTGGGCACAACAGACAATCGGCTGCTCTGATGCCGCCGTGTTCCGGCTGTCAGCGCAGGGGCGCCCGG
TTCTTTTTGTCAAGACCGACCTGTCCGGTGCCCTGAATGAACTGCAGGACGAGGCAGCGCGGCTATCGTG
GCTGGCCACGACGGGCGTTCCTTGCGCAGCTGTGCTCGACGTTGTCACTGAAGCGGGAAGGGACTGGCTG
CTATTGGGCGAAGTGCCGGGGCAGGATCTCCTGTCATCTCACCTTGCTCCTGCCGAGAAAGTATCCATCA
TGGCTGATGCAATGCGGCGGCTGCATACGCTTGATCCGGCTACCTGCCCATTCGACCACCAAGCGAAACA
TCGCATCGAGCGAGCACGTACTCGGATGGAAGCCGGTCTTGTCGATCAGGATGATCTGGACGAAGAGCAT
CAGGGGCTCGCGCCAGCCGAACTGTTCGCCAGGCTCAAGGCGCGCATGCCCGACGGCGAGGATCTCGTCG
TGACCCATGGCGATGCCTGCTTGCCGAATATCATGGTGGAAAATGGCCGCTTTTCTGGATTCATCGACTG
TGGCCGGCTGGGTGTGGCGGACCGCTATCAGGACATAGCGTTGGCTACCCGTGATATTGCTGAAGAGCTT
GGCGGCGAATGGGCTGACCGCTTCCTCGTGCTTTACGGTATCGCCGCTCCCGATTCGCAGCGCATCGCCT
TCTATCGCCTTCTTGACGAGTTCTTCTGAGCGGGACTCTGGGGTTCGAAATGACCGACCAAGCGACGCCC
AACCTGCCATCACGAGATTTCGATTCCACCGCCGCCTTCTATGAAAGGTTGGGCTTCGGAATCGTTTTCC
GGGACGCCGGCTGGATGATCCTCCAGCGCGGGGATCTCATGCTGGAGTTCTTCGCCCACCCCCCGGATCC
CCGGGGTCGACTAGAATACTTAGCAATTGGTTAGTTTGAAAATTGTCAAAGCAGAGTTTTTTCGACAATA
AAATTTATTTTCTAAATATTTGATTTAGCGTTGACTTAATTTGTTGATTCGGTTGTCATCTTTTGTGAAG
ATGCCCGAGAGTCTAGTAAATCTCAAGCGAAACATAGTGAGAAGGTCACTATGGCTGGTTTGCATGAGTC
TGGGCCTATTGTGCT
Features (pLannotate 1.2.2; 21 found; start..end, strand, type, name):
    323..341     -  promoter       T7 promoter: promoter for bacteriophage T7 RNA polymerase
    344..501     +  CDS            lacZα (fragment): LacZα fragment of β-galactosidase; lacZ fragment
    532..960     -  rep_origin     f1 ori (sequence partly withheld): f1 bacteriophage origin of replication; arrow indicates direction of (+) strand synthesis
    987..1091    +  promoter       AmpR promoter: bla
   1092..1952    +  CDS            AmpR: β-lactamase; bla; confers resistance to ampicillin, carbenicillin, and related antibiotics
   2123..2711    +  rep_origin     ori: high-copy-number ColE1/pMB1/pBR322/pUC origin of replication
   2894..2986    +  CDS            lacI (fragment): lac repressor; lacI; The lac repressor binds to the lac operator to inhibit transcription in E. coli. This inhibition can be relieved by adding lactose or isopropyl-β-D-thiogalactopyranoside (IPTG).
   2999..3020    +  protein_bind   CAP binding site: CAP binding activates transcription in the presence of cAMP. E. coli catabolite activator protein
   3035..3065    +  promoter       lac promoter: promoter for the E. coli lac operon
   3073..3089    +  protein_bind   lac operator: The lac repressor binds to the lac operator to inhibit transcription in E. coli. This inhibition can be relieved by adding lactose or isopropyl-β-D-thiogalactopyranoside (IPTG). lac repressor encoded by lacI
   3134..3152    +  promoter       T3 promoter: promoter for bacteriophage T3 RNA polymerase
   3340..3360    +  protein_bind   attB4: mutant version of attB; core recombination site for the Gateway® BP reaction BP Clonase™
   3344..3463    +  protein_bind   attR1: mutant version of attR; recombination site for the Gateway® LR reaction LR Clonase™
   3504..3809    -  CDS            ccdB: CcdB, a bacterial toxin that poisons DNA gyrase; ccdB; Plasmids containing the ccdB gene cannot be propagated in standard E. coli strains.
   3814..3972    -  CDS            ccdA (fragment): CCDA_ECO57 - Also known as H, letA. Experimental evidence at protein level: Swiss-Prot protein existence level 1. Antitoxin component of a type II toxin-antitoxin (TA) system which inhibits the post-segregational killing (PSK) of plasmid-free cells, also referred to as a plasmid addiction system. Binds to and blocks the activity of CcdB; will also remove bound CcdB protein from the CcdB-GyrA complex by forming a CcdA-CcdB complex, a process termed rejuvenation. Functions as a transcriptional corepressor for the ccdAB operon, repression also requires CcdB (By similarity). From Escherichia coli
   4129..4809    -  CDS            CmR: chloramphenicol acetyltransferase confers resistance to chloramphenicol
   4810..4839    -  promoter       cat promoter (fragment): promoter of the E. coli cat gene encoding chloramphenicol acetyltransferase
   4863..4893    -  promoter       lac UV5 promoter: E. coli lac promoter with an "up" mutation
   4918..5041    -  protein_bind   attR3: mutant version of attR; recombination site for the Gateway® LR reaction LR Clonase™
   5655..6446    +  CDS            neo: KKA2_KLEPN - Also known as kan, nptII. Experimental evidence at protein level: Swiss-Prot protein existence level 1. Resistance to kanamycin, neomycin, paromomycin, ribostamycin, butirosin and gentamicin B. From Klebsiella pneumoniae.
   6470..6631    +  CDS            ble (fragment): BLE_KLEPN - Experimental evidence at protein level: Swiss-Prot protein existence level 1. Binding protein with a strong affinity to the bleomycin family of antibiotics. Binds to CL990; an antimitotic-antibiotic compound. From Klebsiella pneumoniae.
