[The description below was written by a language model from this plasmid's Addgene catalogue record and pLannotate feature annotations shown in this document.]
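Description:
pTORKm43GW is an empty Multisite Gateway destination vector for expression in oomycetes, derived from the pTORKm34GW backbone and about 6.9 kb in size. It replicates in E. coli from a high-copy ColE1/pUC-type origin and carries an ampicillin resistance gene (β-lactamase) with its own promoter. The surrounding f1 origin, lacZα fragment, lac promoter/operator and flanking T7 and T3 promoters are remnants of a phagemid-type cloning backbone. For selection in transformed oomycetes the plasmid carries a neo (nptII) coding sequence conferring resistance to geneticin (G418), followed by a fragment of the ble gene that is probably a carry-over from the neo source. The annotation does not identify the oomycete promoters or terminators that drive neo or the Gateway-inserted payload, so these elements cannot be named from the record.

The Gateway cassette is a standard counter-selectable module. It contains the gyrase toxin gene ccdB (with a ccdA fragment) and a chloramphenicol acetyltransferase gene, bounded by attR recombination sites. The catalogue describes these as attR3/attR4. The automated annotation labels one site attR3 and the other as attR1 overlapping an attB4 core, which is consistent with an attR4 site being imperfectly matched. Because of ccdB, the empty vector must be kept in a ccdB-tolerant strain, with chloramphenicol and ampicillin selection. In an LR reaction, compatible entry clones replace the ccdB/CmR cassette, allowing several modules such as promoter, coding sequence and tag to be assembled in a defined order. The associated publication concerns nuclear behaviour in hyphae of an oomycete pathogen, which suggests the vector is used to build expression constructs for such organisms.
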