Addgene plasmid #112897: pTORKm43GW
Purpose: (Empty Backbone) Multisite (attR3/attR4) Gateway vector for expression in oomycetes. Confers resistance to geneticin (G418).
Depositing lab: Sebastian Schornack. Depositing organization: University of Cambridge. Publication: Hydrodynamic Shape Changes Underpin Nuclear Rerouting in Branched Hyphae of an Oomycete Pathogen. Evangelisti E, Shenhav L, Yunusov T, Le Naour-Vernet M, Rink P, Schornack S. MBio. 2019 Oct 1;10(5). pii: mBio.01516-19. doi: 10.1128/mBio.01516-19. PubMed 31575765.
Backbone
  Vector backbone: pTORKm34GW
  Backbone manufacturer: Edouard Evangelisti, Liron Shenhav
  Backbone size (bp): 6856
  Vector type: Oomycete expression
  Selectable markers: Neomycin (select with G418)
Growth in bacteria
  Bacterial resistance: Chloramphenicol and Ampicillin, 25 & 100 μg/mL
  Growth temperature: 37°C
  Growth strain: ccdB Survival
  Copy number: High Copy
Gene/Insert
  Cloning method: Gateway Cloning
Terms and licenses: Academic/Nonprofit Terms; Industry Terms: Not Available to Industry
Depositor comments: Please visit https://www.biorxiv.org/content/10.1101/652255v1 for bioRxiv preprint.
How to cite: pTORKm43GW was a gift from Sebastian Schornack (Addgene plasmid # 112897 ; http://n2t.net/addgene:112897 ; RRID:Addgene_112897)
